>Addgene plasmid #131850 | pmBanana-Hyg-CTCF-NtermNES-N1 | addgene full sequence | sequence record 267778 | Addgene NGS Result
TAGTTATTAATAGTAATCAATTACGGGGTCATTAGTTCATAGCCCATATATGGAGTTCCGCGTTACATAA
CTTACGGTAAATGGCCCGCCTGGCTGACCGCCCAACGACCCCCGCCCATTGACGTCAATAATGACGTATG
TTCCCATAGTAACGCCAATAGGGACTTTCCATTGACGTCAATGGGTGGAGTATTTACGGTAAACTGCCCA
CTTGGCAGTACATCAAGTGTATCATATGCCAAGTACGCCCCCTATTGACGTCAATGACGGTAAATGGCCC
GCCTGGCATTATGCCCAGTACATGACCTTATGGGACTTTCCTACTTGGCAGTACATCTACGTATTAGTCA
TCGCTATTACCATGGTGATGCGGTTTTGGCAGTACATCAATGGGCGTGGATAGCGGTTTGACTCACGGGG
ATTTCCAAGTCTCCACCCCATTGACGTCAATGGGAGTTTGTTTTGGCACCAAAATCAACGGGACTTTCCA
AAATGTCGTAACAACTCCGCCCCATTGACGCAAATGGGCGGTAGGCGTGTACGGTGGGAGGTCTATATAA
GCAGAGCTGGTTTAGTGAACCGTCAGATCCGCTAGCGCTACCGGACTCAGATCTCGAGCTCAAGCTTATG
GAAGGTGATGCAGTCGAAGCCATTGTGGAGGAGTCCGAAACTTTTATTAAAGGAAAGGAGAGAAAGACTT
ACCAGAGACGCCGGGAAGGGGGCCAGGAAGAAGATGCCTGCCACTTACCCCAGAACCAGACGGATGGGGG
TGAGGTGGTCCAGGATGTCAACAGCAGTGTACAGATGGTGATGATGGAACAGCTGGACCCCACCCTTCTT
CAGATGAAGACTGAAGTAATGGAGGGCACAGTGGCTCCAGAAGCAGAGGCTGCTGTGGACGATACCCAGA
TTATAACTTTACAGGTTGTAAATATGGAGGAACAGCCCATAAACATAGGAGAACTTCAGCTTGTTCAAGT
ACCTGTTCCTGTGACTGTACCTGTTGCTACCACTTCAGTAGAAGAACTTCAGGGGGCTTATGAAAATGAA
GTGTCTAAAGAGGGCCTTGCGGAAAGTGAACCCATGATATGCCACACCCTACCTTTGCCTGAAGGGTTTC
AGGTGGTTAAAGTGGGGGCCAATGGAGAGGTGGAGACACTAGAACAAGGGGAACTTCCACCCCAGGAAGA
TCCTAGTTGGCAAAAAGACCCAGACTATCAGCCACCAGCCAAAAAAACAAAGAAAACCAAAAAGAGCAAA
CTGCGTTATACAGAGGAGGGCAAAGATGTAGATGTGTCTGTCTACGATTTTGAGGAAGAACAGCAGGAGG
GTCTGCTATCAGAGGTTAATGCAGAGAAAGTGGTTGGTAATATGAAGCCTCCAAAGCCAACAAAAATTAA
AAAGAAAGGTGTAAAGAAGACAGGCGTGAAGAAGACCGGCAGCAGCGGCGGTACCAGCGGCAAGAAGAGC
AAACGCGCTGGCCCAGATGGCGTAGAGGGGGAAAATGGAGGAGAAACGCTGCCGCCGCTGGAACGCCTGA
CCCTGCCGGATCCACCGGTCGCCACCATGGTGAGCAAGGGCGAGGAGAATAACATGGCCGTCATCAAGGA
GTTCATGCGCTTCAAGGTGCGCATGGAGGGCTCCGTGAACGGCCACGAGTTCGAGATCGAGGGCGAGGGC
GAGGGCCGCCCCTACGAGGGCACCCAGACCGCCAAGCTGAAGGTGACCAAGGGTGGCCCCCTGCCCTTCG
CCTGGGACATCCTGTCCCCTCAGTTCTGTTACGGCTCCAAGGCCTACGTGAAGCACCCCACTGGTATCCC
CGACTACTTCAAGCTGTCCTTCCCCGAGGGCTTCAAGTGGGAGCGCGTGATGAACTTCGAGGACGGCGGC
GTGGTGACCGTGGCTCAGGACTCCTCCCTGCAGGACGGCGAGTTCATCTACAAGGTGAAGCTGCGCGGCA
CCAACTTCCCCTCCGACGGCCCCGTAATGCAGAAGAAGACCATGGGCTGGGAGGCCTCCTCCGAGCGGAT
GTACCCCGAGGACGGCGCCCTGAAGGGCGAGATCAAGATGAGGCTGAAGCTGAAGGACGGCGGCCACTAC
AGCGCCGAGACCAAGACCACCTACAAGGCCAAGAAGCCCGTGCAGTTGCCCGGCGCCTACATAGCCGGCG
AGAAGATCGACATCACCTCCCACAATGAGGACTACACTATCGTGGAATTGTACGAGCGCGCCGAGGGCCG
CCACTCCACCGGCGGCATGGACGAGCTGTACAAGTAGCGGCCGCGACTCTAGATCATAATCAGCCATACC
ACATTTGTAGAGGTTTTACTTGCTTTAAAAAACCTCCCACACCTCCCCCTGAACCTGAAACATAAAATGA
ATGCAATTGTTGTTGTTAACTTGTTTATTGCAGCTTATAATGGTTACAAATAAAGCAATAGCATCACAAA
TTTCACAAATAAAGCATTTTTTTCACTGCATTCTAGTTGTGGTTTGTCCAAACTCATCAATGTATCTTAA
GGCGTAAATTGTAAGCGTTAATATTTTGTTAAAATTCGCGTTAAATTTTTGTTAAATCAGCTCATTTTTT
AACCAATAGGCCGAAATCGGCAAAATCCCTTATAAATCAAAAGAATAGACCGAGATAGGGT
[37 nt withheld, positions 2652-2688]
AAAGAACGTGGACTCCAACGTCAAAGG
[49 nt withheld, positions 2716-2764]
T
[91 nt withheld, positions 2766-2856]
G
[124 nt withheld, positions 2858-2981]
CAGGTGGCACTTTTCGGGGAAATGTGCGCGGAACCCCTATTTGTTTATTTTTCTAAATACATTCAAATAT
GTATCCGCTCATGAGACAATAACCCTGATAAATGCTTCAATAATATTGAAAAAGGAAGAGTCCTGAGGCG
GAAAGAACCAGCTGTGGAATGTGTGTCAGTTAGGGTGTGGAAAGTCCCCAGGCTCCCCAGCAGGCAGAAG
TATGCAAAGCATGCATCTCAATTAGTCAGCAACCAGGTGTGGAAAGTCCCCAGGCTCCCCAGCAGGCAGA
AGTATGCAAAGCATGCATCTCAATTAGTCAGCAACCATAGTCCCGCCCCTAACTCCGCCCATCCCGCCCC
TAACTCCGCCCAGTTCCGCCCATTCTCCGCCCCATGGCTGACTAATTTTTTTTATTTATGCAGAGGCCGA
GGCCGCCTCGGCCTCTGAGCTATTCCAGAAGTAGTGAGGAGGCTTTTTTGGAGGCCTAGGCTTTTGCAAA
GATCGATATGAAAAAGCCTGAACTCACCGCGACGTCTGTCGAGAAGTTTCTGATCGAAAAGTTCGACAGC
GTCTCCGACCTGATGCAGCTCTCGGAGGGCGAAGAATCTCGTGCTTTCAGCTTCGATGTAGGAGGGCGTG
GATATGTCCTGCGGGTAAATAGCTGCGCCGATGGTTTCTACAAAGATCGTTATGTTTATCGGCACTTTGC
ATCGGCCGCGCTCCCGATTCCGGAAGTGCTTGACATTGGGGAATTCAGCGAGAGCCTGACCTATTGCATC
TCCCGCCGTGCACAGGGTGTCACGTTGCAAGACCTGCCTGAAACCGAACTGCCCGCTGTTCTGCAGCCGG
TCGCGGAGGCCATGGATGCGATCGCTGCGGCCGATCTTAGCCAGACGAGCGGGTTCGGCCCATTCGGACC
GCAAGGAATCGGTCAATACACTACATGGCGTGATTTCATATGCGCGATTGCTGATCCCCATGTGTATCAC
TGGCAAACTGTGATGGACGACACCGTCAGTGCGTCCGTCGCGCAGGCTCTCGATGAGCTGATGCTTTGGG
CCGAGGACTGCCCCGAAGTCCGGCACCTCGTGCACGCGGATTTCGGCTCCAACAATGTCCTGACGGACAA
TGGCCGCATAACAGCGGTCATTGACTGGAGCGAGGCGATGTTCGGGGATTCCCAATACGAGGTCGCCAAC
ATCTTCTTCTGGAGGCCGTGGTTGGCTTGTATGGAGCAGCAGACGCGCTACTTCGAGCGGAGGCATCCGG
AGCTTGCAGGATCGCCGCGGCTCCGGGCGTATATGCTCCGCATTGGTCTTGACCAACTCTATCAGAGCTT
GGTTGACGGCAATTTCGATGATGCAGCTTGGGCGCAGGGTCGATGCGACGCAATCGTCCGATCCGGAGCC
GGGACTGTCGGGCGTACACAAATCGCCCGCAGAAGCGCGGCCGTCTGGACCGATGGCTGTGTAGAAGTAC
TCGCCGATAGTGGAAACCGACGCCCCAGCACTCGTCCGAGGGCAAAGGAATAGAGTTCTAGAGGATCATA
ATCAGCCATACCACATTTGTAGAGGTTTTACTTGCTTTAAAAAACCTCCCACACCTCCCCCTGAACCTGA
AACATAAAATGAATGCAATTGTTGTTGTTAACTTGTTTATTGCAGCTTATAATGGTTACAAATAAAGCAA
TAGCATCACAAATTTCACAAATAAAGCATTTTTTTCACTGCCTCGCGATCCACAACCATGGCGAAAGGGC
CTCGTGATACGCCTATTTTTATAGGTTAATGTCATGATAATAATGGTTTCTTAGACGTCAGGTGGCACTT
TTCGGGGAAATGTGCGCGGAACCCCTATTTGTTTATTTTTCTAAATACATTCAAATATGTATCCGCTCAT
GAGACAATAACCCTGATAAATGCTTCAATAATATTGAAAAAGGAAGAGTATGAGTATTCAACATTTCCGT
GTCGCCCTTATTCCCTTTTTTGCGGCATTTTGCCTTCCTGTTTTTGCTCACCCAGAAACGCTGGTGAAAG
TAAAAGATGCTGAAGATCAGTTGGGTGCACGAGTGGGTTACATCGAACTGGATCTCAACAGCGGTAAGAT
CCTTGAGAGTTTTCGCCCCGAAGAACGTTTTCCAATGATGAGCACTTTTAAAGTTCTGCTATGTGGCGCG
GTATTATCCCGTGTTGACGCCGGGCAAGAGCAACTCGGTCGCCGCATACACTATTCTCAGAATGACTTGG
TTGAGTACTCACCAGTCACAGAAAAGCATCTTACGGATGGCATGACAGTAAGAGAATTATGCAGTGCTGC
CATAACCATGAGTGATAACACTGCGGCCAACTTACTTCTGACAACGATCGGAGGACCGAAGGAGCTAACC
GCTTTTTTGCACAACATGGGGGATCATGTAACTCGCCTTGATCGTTGGGAACCGGAGCTGAATGAAGCCA
TACCAAACGACGAGCGTGACACCACGATGCCTGTAGCAATGGCAACAACGTTGCGCAAACTATTAACTGG
CGAACTACTTACTCTAGCTTCCCGGCAACAATTAATAGACTGGATGGAGGCGGATAAAGTTGCAGGACCA
CTTCTGCGCTCGGCCCTTCCGGCTGGCTGGTTTATTGCTGATAAATCTGGAGCCGGTGAGCGTGGGTCTC
GCGGTATCATTGCAGCACTGGGGCCAGATGGTAAGCCCTCCCGTATCGTAGTTATCTACACGACGGGGAG
TCAGGCAACTATGGATGAACGAAATAGACAGATCGCTGAGATAGGTGCCTCACTGATTAAGCATTGGTAA
GGCGCGCCAGGCCCTGCCATAGCCTCAGGTTACTCATATATACTTTAGATTGATTTAAAACTTCATTTTT
AATTTAAAAGGATCTAGGTGAAGATCCTTTTTGATAATCTCATGACCAAAATCCCTTAACGTGAGTTTTC
GTTCCACTGAGCGTCAGACCCCGTAGAAAAGATCAAAGGATCTTCTTGAGATCCTTTTTTTCTGCGCGTA
ATCTGCTGCTTGCAAACAAAAAAACCACCGCTACCAGCGGTGGTTTGTTTGCCGGATCAAGAGCTACCAA
CTCTTTTTCCGAAGGTAACTGGCTTCAGCAGAGCGCAGATACCAAATACTGTTCTTCTAGTGTAGCCGTA
GTTAGGCCACCACTTCAAGAACTCTGTAGCACCGCCTACATACCTCGCTCTGCTAATCCTGTTACCAGTG
GCTGCTGCCAGTGGCGATAAGTCGTGTCTTACCGGGTTGGACTCAAGACGATAGTTACCGGATAAGGCGC
AGCGGTCGGGCTGAACGGGGGGTTCGTGCACACAGCCCAGCTTGGAGCGAACGACCTACACCGAACTGAG
ATACCTACAGCGTGAGCTATGAGAAAGCGCCACGCTTCCCGAAGGGAGAAAGGCGGACAGGTATCCGGTA
AGCGGCAGGGTCGGAACAGGAGAGCGCACGAGGGAGCTTCCAGGGGGAAACGCCTGGTATCTTTATAGTC
CTGTCGGGTTTCGCCACCTCTGACTTGAGCGTCGATTTTTGTGATGCTCGTCAGGGGGGCGGAGCCTATG
GAAAAACGCCAGCAACGCGGCCTTTTTACGGTTCCTGGCCTTTTGCTGGCCTTTTGCTCACATGTTCTTT
CCTGCGTTATCCCCTGATTCTGTGGATAACCGTATTACCGCCATGCAT
Features (pLannotate 1.2.2; 16 found; start..end, strand, type, name):
     61..364     +  enhancer       CMV enhancer: human cytomegalovirus immediate early enhancer
    365..568     +  promoter       CMV promoter: human cytomegalovirus (CMV) immediate early promoter
    591..627     +  misc_feature   MCS (fragment): multiple cloning site
    628..1413    +  CDS            CTCF (fragment): CTCF_HUMAN - Experimental evidence at protein level: Swiss-Prot protein existence level 1. Chromatin binding factor that binds to DNA sequence specific sites. Involved in transcriptional regulation by binding to chromatin insulators and preventing interaction between promoter and nearby enhancers and silencers. Acts as transcriptional repressor binding to promoters of vertebrate MYC gene and BAG1 gene. Also binds to the PLK and PIM1 promoters. Acts as a transcriptional activator of APP. Regulates APOA1/C3/A4/A5 gene cluster and controls MHC class II gene expression. Plays an essential role in
   1567..2277    +  CDS            mBanana: yellow monomeric derivative of DsRed fluorescent protein mammalian codon-optimized
   2292..2375    +  CDS            large T antigen (fragment): large T antigen from SV40 (simian virus 40)
   2398..2519    +  polyA_signal   SV40 poly(A) signal: SV40 polyadenylation signal
   2553..2981    -  rep_origin     f1 ori (sequence partly withheld): f1 bacteriophage origin of replication; arrow indicates direction of (+) strand synthesis
   3008..3112    +  promoter       AmpR promoter: bla
   3114..3471    +  promoter       SV40 promoter: SV40 enhancer and early promoter
   3479..4504    +  CDS            HygR: aminoglycoside phosphotransferase from E. coli; aph(4)-Ia; confers resistance to hygromycin
   4515..4598    +  CDS            large T antigen (fragment): large T antigen from SV40 (simian virus 40)
   4621..4702    +  polyA_signal   SV40 poly(A) signal: SV40 polyadenylation signal
   4816..4920    +  promoter       AmpR promoter: bla
   4921..5781    +  CDS            AmpR: β-lactamase; bla; confers resistance to ampicillin, carbenicillin, and related antibiotics
   5967..6555    +  rep_origin     ori: high-copy-number ColE1/pMB1/pBR322/pUC origin of replication
