[The description below was written by a language model from this plasmid's Addgene catalogue record and pLannotate feature annotations shown in this document.]
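Description:
pmBanana-Hyg-CTCF-NtermNES-N1 is a 6,669 nt mammalian expression plasmid built on the pAcGFP-Hyg-N1 backbone, an N1-style vector in which the gene of interest is cloned upstream of, and fused in frame to, a fluorescent protein. In E. coli it is maintained at high copy from a ColE1/pUC-type origin and selected with ampicillin through the β-lactamase gene. An f1 phage origin is also present. For selection in mammalian cells, the plasmid carries a hygromycin phosphotransferase gene driven by the SV40 enhancer/early promoter and terminated by an SV40 polyadenylation signal.

The expression cassette uses the human cytomegalovirus immediate early enhancer and promoter to drive a fragment of human CTCF, followed by the yellow monomeric DsRed derivative mBanana as a C-terminal fusion partner and an SV40 poly(A) signal. According to the record, the insert encodes only the N-terminal region of CTCF (amino acids 2–265), with the rest of the coding sequence removed. The deletion is listed as positions 796–2181, which appear to be nucleotide rather than amino-acid coordinates. This N-terminus is linked to the nuclear export signal of the HIV Rev protein. The export signal is not annotated separately in the feature table, but an unannotated gap lies between the CTCF fragment and mBanana, where it may reside. The short "large T antigen" fragments flagged next to the poly(A) signals are likely just part of the SV40 terminator regions.

The construct serves to express a fluorescently trackable CTCF N-terminal domain that is directed out of the nucleus. The associated work examined cytoplasmic mislocalization of CTCF by mutant NPM1 in acute myeloid leukemia.
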