Addgene plasmid #131850: pmBanana-Hyg-CTCF-NtermNES-N1
Purpose: Expresses the [N-terminus of human CTCF (a.a. 2-265)]-mBanana with a nuclear export signal in mammalian cells
Depositing lab: Mark Minden. Depositing organization: University Health Network. Publication: NPM1c impedes CTCF functions through cytoplasmic mislocalization in acute myeloid leukemia. Wang AJ, Han Y, Jia N, Chen P, Minden MD. Leukemia. 2020 May;34(5):1278-1290. doi: 10.1038/s41375-019-0681-8. Epub 2019 Dec 12. PubMed 31831844.
Backbone
  Vector backbone: pAcGFP-Hyg-N1
  Modifications to backbone: None
  Vector type: Mammalian Expression
  Selectable markers: Hygromycin
Growth in bacteria
  Bacterial resistance: Ampicillin, 100 μg/mL
  Growth temperature: 37°C
  Growth strain: DH5alpha
  Copy number: High Copy
Gene/Insert
  Gene/Insert name: CTCF
  Species: H. sapiens (human)
  Insert size (bp): 927
  Mutation: deleted amino acids 796-2181 (the N-terminus is linked to HIV-Rev protein NES )
  Entrez Gene: CTCF (a.k.a. CFAP108, FAP108, MRD21)
  Tag / fusion protein: mBanana (C terminal on backbone)
Terms and licenses: Academic/Nonprofit Terms; Industry Terms: Not Available to Industry
How to cite: pmBanana-Hyg-CTCF-NtermNES-N1 was a gift from Mark Minden (Addgene plasmid # 131850 ; http://n2t.net/addgene:131850 ; RRID:Addgene_131850)
